>Addgene plasmid #82395 | pCas57 | addgene full sequence | sequence record 161477 | Addgene NGS result
TCGCGCGTTTCGGTGATGACGGTGAAAACCTCTGACACATGCAGCTCCCGGAGACGGTCACAGCTTGTCT
GTAAGCGGATGCCGGGAGCAGACAAGCCCGTCAGGGCGCGTCAGCGGGTGTTGGCGGGTGTCGGGGCTGG
CTTAACTATGCGGCATCAGAGCAGATTGTACTGAGAGTGCACCATATGCGGTGTGAAATACCGCACAGAT
GCGTAAGGAGAAAATACCGCATCAGGCGCCATTCGCCATTCAGGCTGCGCAACTGTTGGGAAGGGCGATC
GGTGCGGGCCTCTTCGCTATTACGCCAGCTGGCGAAAGGGGGATGTGCTGCAAGGCGATTAAGTTGGGTA
ACGCCAGGGTTTTCCCAGTCACGACGTTGTAAAACGACGGCCAGTGATGTTTGGTCGAAAATTCTTCACA
CTTTTAACGGCTGTCTCCACAGTGTTCCTGACTCCTATTTACGGAGCGGCTCAAACGATGCAAGATCAAA
GTAATACGATGAATAATGAAAATTCATTGGGGAATAGTGCGACTGGGGTAGTCAACCAAACCGCTGTGTA
CAACTTAGGTCAAAGTGCCACCTACGGTTTTAGAGGGATCGTTTGTCCCCGCCCTTCCTTTGTGCTCAGT
GGCTCTGCAAATGGCAATACATTTGATGGGGAGAGTTCAAATTCCTACGCTCTTTCCGGTGCCATTATTG
TGCCCCTCGGTGGTCAAGTGGGCAGCAACTGTAGAGATTTCAGCACTACCCTACTGGAAAGAGAACAAGC
CGAATTAGCAAAGTTTCAAATCCAATCTTCAGCGGAAACAGTCAAACTTTGTGCTGACATGATTTCTTCA
GGCATTCAAGTAGATCCAGAGGTTTATCCAGTACTGGCGCGGCAATGTTCTGCAGTTCGGTTGGTTTCAC
AAGGACGGGCTTCTAGCACAAATGAAGCCCGACAAAATGAATCGACTCACAATAAGCTAGATGATGATGT
AGAATTGTCTGCTAATTACTTAAAAACTGAGTAAATATAATATTTTGAATAGTGAGGAAAAATATCTCAA
AGGCTATATGAAAATAAAAAAAGAGCGGCTAAAAAATCTTCAGCTTACAGTGACGCCTGTCTTTGCATTC
TAAAGCACTAAAACACAGTCGTTTTTTTACTGACTCCAAGTGTTTTTATTACTATACTTAGAAATTCGTC
AAATAGGCATGAAATTGCTGTATTAAAATATCCTACTGTATCTTTTAGTTCACACTATTTTTCTTGAGTT
AATTTTGTATCAATAACTATAAACGCAGAAAGGCCCACCCGAAGGTGAGCCAGTGTGACTCTAGTAGAGA
GCGTTCAACCCCTTGGGGCCTCTAAACGGGTCTTGAGGGGTTTTTTGTCTAGTAGTGATCTACACTAGCA
CTATCAGTGTTATTAAGCTACTAAAGCGTAGTTTTCGTCGTTTGCAGCGGACCCACTTTCACATTTAAGT
TGTTTTTCTAATCCGCATATGATCAATTCAAGGCCGAATAAGAAGGCTGGCTCTGCACCTTGGTGATCAA
ATAATTCGATAGCTTGTCGTAATAATGGCGGCATACTATCAGTAGTAGGTGTTTCCCTTTCTTCTTTAGC
GACTTGATGCTCTTGATCTTCCAATACGCAACCTAAAGTAAAATGCCCCACAGCGCTGAGTGCATATAAT
GCATTCTCTAGTGAAAAACCTTGTTGGCATAAAAAGGCTAATTGATTTTCGAGAGTTTCATACTGTTTTT
CTGTAGGCCGTGTACCTAAATGTACTTTTGCTCCATCGCGATGACTTAGTAAAGCACATCTAAAACTTTT
AGCGTTATTACGTAAAAAATCTTGCCAGCTTTCCCCTTCTAAAGGGCAAAAGTGAGTATGGTGCCTATCT
AACATCTCAATGGCTAAGGCGTCGAGCAAAGCCCGCTTATTTTTTACATGCCAATACAATGTAGGCTGCT
CTACACCTAGCTTCTGGGCGAGTTTACGGGTTGTTAAACCTTCGATTCCGACCTCATTAAGCAGCTCTAA
TGCGCTGTTAATCACTTTACTTTTATCTAATCTGGACATCTAGTATTTCTCCTCTTTCTCTAGTAGCTAG
CATAATCCCTAGGACTGAGCTAGCCATCAGGTTAACAAAAAAGCAGGAATATCCCTATCAGTGATAGACA
GACATCCCTATCAGTGATAGAGTATAAAGTTAACTTATCGAAGGTCGTCATATGCGTTTTAGAGCTAGAA
ATAGCAAGTTAAAATAAGGCTAGTCCGTTATCAACTTGAAAAAGTGGCACCGAGTCGGTGCTTTTTTTGA
AGCTTGGGCCCGAACAAAAACTCATCTCAGAAGAGGATCTGAATAGCGCCGTCGACCATCATCATCATCA
TCATTGAGTTTAAACGGTCTCCAGCTTGGCTGTTTTGGCGGATGAGAGAAGATTTTCAGCCTGATACAGA
TTAAATCAGAACGCAGAAGCGGTCTGATAAAACAGAATTTGCCTGGCGGCAGTAGCGCGGTGGTCCCACC
TGACCCCATGCCGAACTCAGAAGTGAAACGCCGTAGCGCCGATGGTAGTGTGGGGTCTCCCCATGCGAGA
GTATGGAACTGCCAGGCATCAAATAAAACGGAAGGCTCAGTCGAAAGACTGGGCCTTTCGTTTTATCTGT
TGTTTGTCGGTGAACTACGGGGTCTGACGCTCAGTGGAACGAAAACTCACGTTAAGGGATTTTGGTCATG
AACAATAAAACTGTCTGCTTACATAAACAGTAATACAAGGGGTGTTATGAGCCATATTCAACGGGAAACG
TCTTGCTCTAGGCCGCGATTAAATTCCAACATGGATGCTGATTTATATGGGTATAAATGGGCTCGCGATA
ATGTCGGGCAATCAGGTGCGACAATCTATCGATTGTATGGGAAGCCCGATGCGCCAGAGTTGTTTCTGAA
ACATGGCAAAGGTAGCGTTGCCAATGATGTTACAGATGAGATGGTCAGACTAAACTGGCTGACGGAATTT
ATGCCTCTTCCGACCATCAAGCATTTTATCCGTACTCCTGATGATGCATGGTTACTCACCACTGCGATCC
CCGGGAAAACAGCATTCCAGGTATTAGAAGAATATCCTGATTCAGGTGAAAATATTGTTGATGCGCTGGC
AGTGTTCCTGCGCCGGTTGCATTCGATTCCTGTTTGTAATTGTCCTTTTAACAGCGATCGCGTATTTCGT
CTCGCTCAGGCGCAATCACGAATGAATAACGGTTTGGTTGATGCGAGTGATTTTGATGACGAGCGTAATG
GCTGGCCTGTTGAACAAGTCTGGAAAGAAATGCATAAACTTTTGCCATTCTCACCGGATTCAGTCGTCAC
TCATGGTGATTTCTCACTTGATAACCTTATTTTTGACGAGGGGAAATTAATAGGTTGTATTGATGTTGGA
CGAGTCGGAATCGCAGACCGATACCAGGATCTTGCCATCCTATGGAACTGCCTCGGTGAGTTTTCTCCTT
CATTACAGAAACGGCTTTTTCAAAAATATGGTATTGATAATCCTGATATGAATAAATTGCAGTTTCATTT
GATGCTCGATGAGTTTTTCTAAGAATTAATTCATGAGCGGATACATATTTGAATGTATTTAGAAAAATAA
ACAAATAGGGGTTCCGCGCACATTTCCCCGAAAAGGTGGATCCGAAAATAAAGTCAAAGTGCTTCTATAA
TTTAAGATCTATTTTTAAACAGTACAGCTTTACAGAAAGAAAAACCAGAAGGGACGCCTATTTTATCTCG
TTTTCTTCCCAGAGTAGCAGGACATTTTTTTCTGTAAAAGCAGAGCAATTTGTACTGAAATCATTATCAA
TAATGACATTAGATTCTTCGATCAAGACATCTGTACCGTTGCTTATATCTGCTTCAGAGCCTAATACAAT
GGGGTATTGTGGTTGTTGACATGCAGCATTAACGAGTACTTTGACTGGGAATACAACCGAATCATCGCTA
TAGGTGTAGACATTGGCGTGGTAGTAATAGGTATAGTCATCATAGTCGTAATTATATTCATAACCATACC
GATACTGGTAATCAAAATCAATAAATACAGGTTCACTTTTTGCCTGTTGAACAACGATAAATGATAGACC
ACTAAGGGCTGCTGTAAACAGTTTATTCATTTTGCTTTCTCCATCCCTTGACTTAATTAAGCTTGGCGTA
ATCATGGTCATAGCTGTTTCCTGTGTGAAATTGTTATCCGCTCACAATTCCACACAACATACGAGCCGGA
AGCATAAAGTGTAAAGCCTGGGGTGCCTAATGAGTGAGCTAACTCACATTAATTGCGTTGCGCTCACTGC
CCGCTTTCCAGTCGGGAAACCTGTCGTGCCAGCTGCATTAATGAATCGGCCAACGCGCGGGGAGAGGCGG
TTTGCGTATTGGGCGCTCTTCCGCTTCCTCGCTCACTGACTCGCTGCGCTCGGTCGTTCGGCTGCGGCGA
GCGGTATCAGCTCACTCAAAGGCGGTAATACGGTTATCCACAGAATCAGGGGATAACGCAGGAAAGAACA
TGTGAGCAAAAGGCCAGCAAAAGGCCAGGAACCGTAAAAAGGCCGCGTTGCTGGCGTTTTTCCATAGGCT
CCGCCCCCCTGACGAGCATCACAAAAATCGACGCTCAAGTCAGAGGTGGCGAAACCCGACAGGACTATAA
AGATACCAGGCGTTTCCCCCTGGAAGCTCCCTCGTGCGCTCTCCTGTTCCGACCCTGCCGCTTACCGGAT
ACCTGTCCGCCTTTCTCCCTTCGGGAAGCGTGGCGCTTTCTCATAGCTCACGCTGTAGGTATCTCAGTTC
GGTGTAGGTCGTTCGCTCCAAGCTGGGCTGTGTGCACGAACCCCCCGTTCAGCCCGACCGCTGCGCCTTA
TCCGGTAACTATCGTCTTGAGTCCAACCCGGTAAGACACGACTTATCGCCACTGGCAGCAGCCACTGGTA
ACAGGATTAGCAGAGCGAGGTATGTAGGCGGTGCTACAGAGTTCTTGAAGTGGTGGCCTAACTACGGCTA
CACTAGAAGAACAGTATTTGGTATCTGCGCTCTGCTGAAGCCAGTTACCTTCGGAAAAAGAGTTGGTAGC
TCTTGATCCGGCAAACAAACCACCGCTGGTAGCGGTGGTTTTTTTGTTTGCAAGCAGCAGATTACGCGCA
GAAAAAAAGGATCTCAAGAAGATCCTTTGATCTTTTCTACGGGGTCTGACGCTCAGTGGAACGAAAACTC
ACGTTAAGGGATTTTGGTCATGAGATTATCAAAAAGGATCTTCACCTAGATCCTTTTAAATTAAAAATGA
AGTTTTAAATCAATCTAAAGTATATATGAGTAAACTTGGTCTGACAGTTACCAATGCTTAATCAGTGAGG
CACCTATCTCAGCGATCTGTCTATTTCGTTCATCCATAGTTGCCTGACTCCCCGTCGTGTAGATAACTAC
GATACGGGAGGGCTTACCATCTGGCCCCAGTGCTGCAATGATACCGCGAGACCCACGCTCACCGGCTCCA
GATTTATCAGCAATAAACCAGCCAGCCGGAAGGGCCGAGCGCAGAAGTGGTCCTGCAACTTTATCCGCCT
CCATCCAGTCTATTAATTGTTGCCGGGAAGCTAGAGTAAGTAGTTCGCCAGTTAATAGTTTGCGCAACGT
TGTTGCCATTGCTACAGGCATCGTGGTGTCACGCTCGTCGTTTGGTATGGCTTCATTCAGCTCCGGTTCC
CAACGATCAAGGCGAGTTACATGATCCCCCATGTTGTGCAAAAAAGCGGTTAGCTCCTTCGGTCCTCCGA
TCGTTGTCAGAAGTAAGTTGGCCGCAGTGTTATCACTCATGGTTATGGCAGCACTGCATAATTCTCTTAC
TGTCATGCCATCCGTAAGATGCTTTTCTGTGACTGGTGAGTACTCAACCAAGTCATTCTGAGAATAGTGT
ATGCGGCGACCGAGTTGCTCTTGCCCGGCGTCAATACGGGATAATACCGCGCCACATAGCAGAACTTTAA
AAGTGCTCATCATTGGAAAACGTTCTTCGGGGCGAAAACTCTCAAGGATCTTACCGCTGTTGAGATCCAG
TTCGATGTAACCCACTCGTGCACCCAACTGATCTTCAGCATCTTTTACTTTCACCAGCGTTTCTGGGTGA
GCAAAAACAGGAAGGCAAAATGCCGCAAAAAAGGGAATAAGGGCGACACGGAAATGTTGAATACTCATAC
TCTTCCTTTTTCAATATTATTGAAGCATTTATCAGGGTTATTGTCTCATGAGCGGATACATATTTGAATG
TATTTAGAAAAATAAACAAATAGGGGTTCCGCGCACATTTCCCCGAAAAGTGCCACCTGACGTCTAAGAA
ACCATTATTATCATGACATTAACCTATAAAAATAGGCGTATCACGAGGCCCTTTCGTC
Features (pLannotate 1.2.2; 23 found; start..end, strand, type, name):
    137..236     +  misc_feature   bom (fragment): basis of mobility region from pBR322
    242..397     -  CDS            lacZα (fragment): LacZα fragment of β-galactosidase; lacZ fragment
   1284..1311    -  terminator     T7Te terminator: phage T7 early transcription terminator
   1337..1377    +  terminator     T7 terminator (fragment): transcription terminator for bacteriophage T7 RNA polymerase
   1416..1448    -  CDS            ssrA tag (LVA): C-terminal peptide that mediates degradation in bacteria through the ClpXP and ClpAP proteases (McGinness et al., 2006) mutant LVA variant that confers accelerated degradation under some conditions (Andersen et al., 1998)
   1449..2069    -  CDS            tetR: TETR2_ECOLX - Experimental evidence at protein level: Swiss-Prot protein existence level 1. TetR is the repressor of the tetracycline resistance element; its N-terminal region forms a helix-turn-helix structure and binds DNA. Binding of tetracycline to TetR reduces the repressor affinity for the tetracycline resistance gene (tetA) promoter operator sites. From Escherichia coli.
   2108..2124    -  promoter       J23119(SpeI) promoter (fragment): bacterial promoter (Registry of Standard Biological Parts BBa J23119) modified to end with an SpeI site
   2152..2168    +  protein_bind   tet operator (fragment): tetO; bacterial operator O2 for the tetR and tetA genes tetracycline repressor TetR
   2175..2192    +  protein_bind   tet operator (fragment): tetO; bacterial operator O2 for the tetR and tetA genes tetracycline repressor TetR
   2226..2301    +  misc_RNA       gRNA scaffold: guide RNA scaffold for the Streptococcus pyogenes CRISPR/Cas9 system
   2367..2384    +  CDS            capTEV™ (fragment): composite tag for in vivo biotinylation, TEV protease cleavage, and 6xHis tagging
   2491..2606    +  ncRNA          5S rRNA: Accession: RF00001 - 5S ribosomal RNA
   2610..2675    +  terminator     rrnB T1 terminator (fragment): transcription terminator T1 from the E. coli rrnB gene
   2777..3592    +  CDS            KanR: aminoglycoside phosphotransferase; aph(3')-Ia; confers resistance to kanamycin in bacteria or G418 (Geneticin®) in eukaryotes
   3601..3658    -  promoter       AmpR promoter (fragment): bla
   4231..4247    -  protein_bind   lac operator: The lac repressor binds to the lac operator to inhibit transcription in E. coli. This inhibition can be relieved by adding lactose or isopropyl-β-D-thiogalactopyranoside (IPTG). lac repressor encoded by lacI
   4255..4285    -  promoter       lac promoter: promoter for the E. coli lac operon
   4300..4321    -  protein_bind   CAP binding site: CAP binding activates transcription in the presence of cAMP. E. coli catabolite activator protein
   4334..4426    -  CDS            lacI (fragment): lac repressor; lacI; The lac repressor binds to the lac operator to inhibit transcription in E. coli. This inhibition can be relieved by adding lactose or isopropyl-β-D-thiogalactopyranoside (IPTG).
   4609..5197    -  rep_origin     ori: high-copy-number ColE1/pMB1/pBR322/pUC origin of replication
   5368..6228    -  CDS            AmpR: β-lactamase; bla; confers resistance to ampicillin, carbenicillin, and related antibiotics
   6229..6333    -  promoter       AmpR promoter: bla
   6428..35      +  CDS            rop (fragment) (across the origin): Rop protein, which maintains plasmids at low copy number; rop
