[The description below was written by a language model from this plasmid's Addgene catalogue record and pLannotate feature annotations shown in this document.]
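Description:
pCas57 is a pUC19-based integration plasmid of about 6.4 kb that delivers an inducible single guide RNA for CRISPR interference in the cyanobacterium Synechococcus sp. PCC 7002. In E. coli it is maintained at high copy from the ColE1/pUC origin and selected with ampicillin through the β-lactamase gene. Remnants of the pUC19 lacZα and lac promoter/operator region flank the cloned cassette. The record states that the cassette is destined for the NS1 locus with kanamycin resistance. The unannotated stretches on either side of the cassette presumably hold the NS1 homology arms for chromosomal recombination, although the feature table does not label them.

The payload is an sgRNA directed against YFP, positioned at +111 relative to the transcription start site and targeting the template strand. It is fused to the Streptococcus pyogenes Cas9 guide scaffold. It is expressed from the PEZ3 (pEZ03) anhydrotetracycline-inducible promoter, which appears in the annotation as a pair of tet operator sites immediately upstream of the guide. A divergently oriented tetR gene supplies the repressor. It carries an LVA-variant ssrA degradation tag and is apparently driven by a J23119-like constitutive promoter. In the absence of inducer, TetR binds the operators and silences guide transcription, and aTc relieves this repression. T7-type terminators follow tetR, and an rrnB T1 terminator region lies downstream of the guide. An aph(3')-Ia kanamycin resistance gene after that allows selection of integrants.

No Cas9 or dCas9 gene is annotated, so that protein must be supplied separately. The plasmid serves as a reporter-targeting guide for testing titratable, trans-acting repression of YFP in the cyanobacterial host.
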