Addgene plasmid #82395: pCas57
Purpose: sgRNA targeting YFP +111 from TSS; template strand; expressed from aTc inducible system in pEZ03 in the NS1 locus with kanamycin resistance
Depositing lab: Brian Pfleger. Depositing organization: University of Wisconsin, Madison. Publication: CRISPR interference as a titratable, trans-acting regulatory tool for metabolic engineering in the cyanobacterium Synechococcus sp. strain PCC 7002. Gordon GC, Korosh TC, Cameron JC, Markley AL, Begemann MB, Pfleger BF. Metab Eng. 2016 Jul 29. pii: S1096-7176(16)30062-3. doi: 10.1016/j.ymben.2016.07.007. PubMed 27481676.
Backbone
  Vector backbone: pUC19
  Total vector size (bp): 6423
Growth in bacteria
  Bacterial resistance: Ampicillin, 100 μg/mL
  Growth temperature: 37°C
  Growth strain: DH5alpha
  Copy number: High Copy
Gene/Insert
  Gene/Insert name: gRNA
  gRNA/shRNA sequence: YFP
  Promoter: PEZ3
  Cloning method: Gibson Cloning
  Sequencing primers: 5′ TTGGGTAACGCCAGGGT; 3′ GCTTCCGGCTCGTATGTTGTG
Terms and licenses: Academic/Nonprofit Terms; Industry Terms: Not Available to Industry
How to cite: pCas57 was a gift from Brian Pfleger (Addgene plasmid # 82395 ; http://n2t.net/addgene:82395 ; RRID:Addgene_82395)
