>Addgene plasmid #82395 | pCas57 | addgene partial sequence | sequence record 158822 | Tet-R 5'-GGCGAGTTTACGGGTTGTTA-3'
AGCAGCTCTAATGCGCTGTTAATCACTTTACTTTTATCTAATCTGGACATCTAGTATTTCTCCTCTTTCT
CTAGTAGCTAGCATAATCCCTAGGACTGAGCTAGCCATCAGGTTAACAAAAAAGCAGGAATATCCCTATC
AGTGATAGACAGACATCCCTATCAGTGATAGAGTATAAAGTTAACTTATCGAAGGTCGTCATATGCGTTT
TAGAGCTAGAAATAGCAAGTTAAAATAAGGCTAGTCCGTTATCAACTTGAAAAAGTGGCACCGAGTCGGT
GCTTTTTTTGAAGCTTGGGCCCGAACAAAAACTCATCTCAGAAGAGGATCTGAATAGCGCCGTCGACCAT
CATCATCATCATCATTGAGTTTAAACGGTCTCCAGCTTGGCTGTTTTGGCGGATGAGAGAAGATTTTCAG
CCTGATACAGATTAAATCAGAACGCAGAAGCGGTCTGATAAAACAGAATTTGCCTGGCGGCAGTAGCGCG
GTGGTCCCACCTGACCCCATGCCGAACTCAGAAGTGAAACGCCGTAGCGCCGATGGTAGTGTGGGGTCTC
CCCATGCGAGAGTATGGAACTGCCAGGCATCAAATAAAACGGAAGGCTCAGTCGAAAGACTGGGCCTTTC
GTTTTATCTGTTGTTTGTCGGTGAACTACGGGGTCTGACGCTCAGTGGAACGAAAACTCACGTTAAGGGA
TTTTGGTCATGAACAATAAAACTGTCTGCTTACATAAACAGTAATACAAGGGGTGTTATGAGCCATATTC
AACGGGAAACGTCTTGCTCTAGGCCGCGATTAAATTCCAACATGGATGCTGATTTATATGGGTATAAATG
GG
