>Addgene plasmid #82395 | pCas57 | addgene partial sequence | sequence record 158824 | M13pUC-Rev 5'-AGCGGATAACAATTTCACACAGG-3'
AGCTTAATTAAGTCAAGGGATGGAGAAAGCAAAATGAATAAACTGTTTACAGCAGCCCTTAGTGGTCTAT
CATTTATCGTTGTTCAACAGGCAAAAAGTGAACCTGTATTTATTGATTTTGATTACCAGTATCGGTATGG
TTATGAATATAATTACGACTATGATGACTATACCTATTACTACCACGCCAATGTCTACACCTATAGCGAT
GATTCGGTTGTATTCCCAGTCAAAGTACTCGTTAATGCTGCATGTCAACAACCACAATACCCCATTGTAT
TAGGCTCTGAAGCAGATATAAGCAACGGTACAGATGTCTTGATCGAAGAATCTAATGTCATTATTGATAA
TGATTTCAGTACAAATTGCTCTGCTTTTACAGAAAAAAATGTCCTGCTACTCTGGGAAGAAAACGAGATA
AAATAGGCGTCCCTTCTGGTTTTTCTTTCTGTAAAGCTGTACTGTTTAAAAATAGATCTTAAATTATAGA
AGCACTTTGACTTTATTTTCGGATCCACCTTTTCGGGGAAATGTGCGCGGAACCCCTATTTGTTTATTTT
TCTAAATACATTCAAATATGTATCCGCTCATGAATTAATTCTTAGAAAAACTCATCGAGCATCAAATGAA
ACTGCAATTTATTCATATCAGGATTATCAATACCATATTTTTGAAAAAGCCGTTTCTGTAATGAAGGAGA
AAACTCACCGAGGCAGTTCCATAGGATGGCAAGATCCTGGTATCGGTCTGCGATTCCGACTCGTCCAACA
TCAATACAACCTATTAATTTCCCCTCGTCAAAAATAAGGTTATCAAGTGAGAAATCACCATGAGTGACGA
CTGAATCCGGTGAGAATGGCAAA
